>Addgene plasmid #57356 | mEos2-CD9-10 | depositor partial sequence | sequence record 88492 | insert sequence
CGCTAGCGCTACCGGTCGCCACCATGAGTGCGATTAAGCCAGACATGAAGATCAAACTCCGTATGGAAGG
CAACGTAAACGGGCACCACTTTGTGATCGACGGAGATGGTACAGGCAAGCCTTTTGAGGGAAAACAGAGT
ATGGATCTTGAAGTCAAAGAGGGCGGACCTCTGCCTTTTGCCTTTGATATCCTGACCACTGCATTCCATT
ACGGCAACAGGGTATTCGCCAAATATCCAGACAACATACAAGACTATTTTAAGCAGTCGTTTCCTAAGGG
GTATTCGTGGGAACGAAGCTTGACTTTCGAAGACGGGGGCATTTGCATTGCCAGAAACGACATAACAATG
GAAGGGGACACTTTCTATAATAAAGTTCGATTTTATGGTACCAACTTTCCCGCCAATGGTCCAGTTATGC
AGAAGAAGACGCTGAAATGGGAGCCCTCCACTGAGAAAATGTATGTGCGTGATGGAGTGCTGACGGGTGA
TATTCATATGGCTTTGTTGCTTGAAGGAAATGCCCATTACCGATGTGACTTCAGAACTACTTACAAAGCT
AAGGAGAAGGGTGTCAAGTTACCAGGCTACCACTTTGTGGACCACTGCATTGAGATTTTAAGCCATGACA
AAGATTACAACAAGGTTAAGCTGTATGAGCATGCTGTTGCTCATTCTGGATTGCCTGACAATGCCAGACG
ATCCGGACTCAGATCTCGAGCTCAAGCTTCCCCGGTCAAAGGAGGCACCAAGTGCATCAAATACCTGCTG
TTCGGATTTAACTTCATCTTCTGGCTTGCCGGGATTGCTGTCCTTGCCATTGGACTATGGCTCCGATTCG
ACTCTCAGACCAAGAGCATCTTCGAGCAAGAAACTAATAATAATAATTCCAGCTTCTACACAGGAGTCTA
TATTCTGATCGGAGCCGGCGCCCTCATGATGCTGGTGGGCTTCCTGGGCTGCTGCGGGGCTGTGCAGGAG
TCCCAGTGCATGCTGGGACTGTTCTTCGGCTTCCTCTTGGTGATATTCGCCATTGAAATAGCTGCGGCCA
TCTGGGGATATTCCCACAAGGATGAGGTGATTAAGGAAGTCCAGGAGTTTTACAAGGACACCTACAACAA
GCTGAAAACCAAGGATGAGCCCCAGCGGGAAACGCTGAAAGCCATCCACTATGCGTTGAACTGCTGTGGT
TTGGCTGGGGGCGTGGAACAGTTTATCTCAGACATCTGCCCCAAGAAGGACGTACTCGAAACCTTCACCG
TGAAGTCCTGTCCTGATGCCATCAAAGAGGTCTTCGACAATAAATTCCACATCATCGGCGCAGTGGGCAT
CGGCATTGCCGTGGTCATGATATTTGGCATGATCTTCAGTATGATCTTGTGCTGTGCTATCCGCAGGAAC
CGCGAGATGGTCTAGGGATCCAAGGGCGAATTCTGCAGTCGACGGTACCGCGGGCCCGGGATCCACCGGA
TCTAGATAACTGATCATAATCAGCCATACCAC
