>Addgene plasmid #57356 | mEos2-CD9-10 | addgene partial sequence | sequence record 167895 | AllEos-F 5'-GGAGAAGGGTGTCAAGTTAC-3'
CATTGAGATTTTAAGCCATGACAAAGATTACAACAAGGTTAAGCTGTATGAGCATGCTGTTGCTCATTCT
GGATTGCCTGACAATGCCAGACGATCCGGACTCAGATCTCGAGCTCAAGCTTCCCCGGTCAAAGGAGGCA
CCAAGTGCATCAAATACCTGCTGTTCGGATTTAACTTCATCTTCTGGCTTGCCGGGATTGCTGTCCTTGC
CATTGGACTATGGCTCCGATTCGACTCTCAGACCAAGAGCATCTTCGAGCAAGAAACTAATAATAATAAT
TCCAGCTTCTACACAGGAGTCTATATTCTGATCGGAGCCGGCGCCCTCATGATGCTGGTGGGCTTCCTGG
GCTGCTGCGGGGCTGTGCAGGAGTCCCAGTGCATGCTGGGACTGTTCTTCGGCTTCCTCTTGGTGATATT
CGCCATTGAAATAGCTGCGGCCATCTGGGGATATTCCCACAAGGATGAGGTGATTAAGGAAGTCCAGGAG
TTTTACAAGGACACCTACAACAAGCTGAAAACCAAGGATGAGCCCCAGCGGGAAACGCTGAAAGCCATCC
ACTATGCGTTGAACTGCTGTGGTTTGGCTGGGGGCGTGGAACAGTTTATCTCAGACATCTGCCCCAAGAA
GGACGTACTCGAAACCTTCACCGTGAAGTCCTGTCCTGATGCCATCAAAGAGGTCTTCGACAATAAATTC
CACATCATCGGCGCAGTGGGCATCGGCATTGCCGTGGTCATGATATTTGGCATGATCTTCAGTATGATCT
TGTGCTGTGCTATCCGCAGGAACCGCGAGATGGTCTAGGGATCCAAGGGCGAATTCTGCAGTCGACGGTA
CCGCG
