[The description below was written by a language model from this plasmid's Addgene catalogue record.]
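Description:
mEos2-CD9-10 is a mammalian expression plasmid that produces human CD9 (also known as TSPAN29, MRP-1 or DRAP-27) fused to the photoconvertible fluorescent protein mEos2. It is built on an mEos2 cloning backbone of roughly 4.75 kb before the insert is added. The fusion is driven by the CMV promoter, giving strong constitutive expression in transfected mammalian cells, and the listed 3′ sequencing primer implies an SV40 polyadenylation signal downstream of the coding region. The plasmid is maintained at high copy in E. coli under kanamycin selection, and a neomycin resistance marker allows G418 selection of stably transfected mammalian cells. The record does not state the origin of replication, the cloning method, or explicitly on which terminus of CD9 the fluorescent protein sits. The "10" in the name may denote the linker length between the two parts, but this is not defined in the record.

CD9 is a tetraspanin, a four-pass transmembrane protein, so the fusion serves as a localization marker for tetraspanin-containing membranes. mEos2 is a monomeric green-to-red photoconvertible protein. The record gives excitation/emission maxima of 505/516 nm for the initial green state and 569/581 nm for the converted red state. Because selected molecules or regions can be switched from green to red by illumination, constructs of this kind are typically used for live-cell imaging of membrane protein distribution, for optical pulse-chase tracking of a marked subpopulation, and for single-molecule localization approaches such as PALM. The plasmid belongs to a collection of fluorescent protein fusions with defined subcellular targeting.
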