Addgene plasmid #57356: mEos2-CD9-10
Purpose: Localization: Tetraspanin/Membrane, Excitation: 505 / 569, Emission: 516 / 581
Depositing lab: Michael Davidson. Depositing organization: Florida State University, Tallahassee. Publication: A bright and photostable photoconvertible fluorescent protein. McKinney SA, Murphy CS, Hazelwood KL, Davidson MW, Looger LL. Nat Methods. 2009 Feb . 6(2):131-3. 10.1038/nmeth.1296 PubMed 19169260.
Backbone
  Vector backbone: mEos2
  Backbone size w/o insert (bp): 4750
  Vector type: Mammalian Expression
  Selectable markers: Neomycin (select with G418)
Growth in bacteria
  Bacterial resistance: Kanamycin, 50 μg/mL
  Growth temperature: 37°C
  Growth strain: DH5alpha
  Copy number: High Copy
Gene/Insert
  Gene/Insert name: CD9 (alt name: NM_001769.2)
  Species: H. sapiens (human)
  Entrez Gene: CD9 (a.k.a. BTCC-1, DRAP-27, MIC3, MRP-1, TSPAN-29, TSPAN29)
  Promoter: CMV
  Tag / fusion protein: mEos2
  Cloning method: Unknown
  Sequencing primers: 5′ CMV-F; 3′ SV40pA-R
Terms and licenses: Academic/Nonprofit Terms; Industry Terms
Depositor comments: . Excitation = 505 / 569; Emission = 516 / 581
How to cite: mEos2-CD9-10 was a gift from Michael Davidson (Addgene plasmid # 57356 ; http://n2t.net/addgene:57356 ; RRID:Addgene_57356)
